>Addgene plasmid #194889 | FUW-crRNA-1-U6_TRE-dLbCpf1-NLS-hCTCF_WT-HA-P2A-tagBFP | addgene full sequence | sequence record 382866 | Addgene NGS Result
GTCGACGGATCGGGAGATCTCCCGATCCCCTATGGTGCACTCTCAGTACAATCTGCTCTGATGCCGCATA
GTTAAGCCAGTATCTGCTCCCTGCTTGTGTGTTGGAGGTCGCTGAGTAGTGCGCGAGCAAAATTTAAGCT
ACAACAAGGCAAGGCTTGACCGACAATTGCATGAAGAATCTGCTTAGGGTTAGGCGTTTTGCGCTGCTTC
GCGATGTACGGGCCAGATATACGCGTTGACATTGATTATTGACTAGTTATTAATAGTAATCAATTACGGG
GTCATTAGTTCATAGCCCATATATGGAGTTCCGCGTTACATAACTTACGGTAAATGGCCCGCCTGGCTGA
CCGCCCAACGACCCCCGCCCATTGACGTCAATAATGACGTATGTTCCCATAGTAACGCCAATAGGGACTT
TCCATTGACGTCAATGGGTGGAGTATTTACGGTAAACTGCCCACTTGGCAGTACATCAAGTGTATCATAT
GCCAAGTACGCCCCCTATTGACGTCAATGACGGTAAATGGCCCGCCTGGCATTATGCCCAGTACATGACC
TTATGGGACTTTCCTACTTGGCAGTACATCTACGTATTAGTCATCGCTATTACCATGGTGATGCGGTTTT
GGCAGTACATCAATGGGCGTGGATAGCGGTTTGACTCACGGGGATTTCCAAGTCTCCACCCCATTGACGT
CAATGGGAGTTTGTTTTGGCACCAAAATCAACGGGACTTTCCAAAATGTCGTAACAACTCCGCCCCATTG
ACGCAAATGGGCGGTAGGCGTGTACGGTGGGAGGTCTATATAAGCAGCGCGTTTTGCCTGTACTGGGTCT
CTCTGGTTAGACCAGATCTGAGCCTGGGAGCTCTCTGGCTAACTAGGGAACCCACTGCTTAAGCCTCAAT
AAAGCTTGCCTTGAGTGCTTCAAGTAGTGTGTGCCCGTCTGTTGTGTGACTCTGGTAACTAGAGATCCCT
CAGACCCTTTTAGTCAGTGTGGAAAATCTCTAGCAGTGGCGCCCGAACAGGGACTTGAAAGCGAAAGGGA
AACCAGAGGAGCTCTCTCGACGCAGGACTCGGCTTGCTGAAGCGCGCACGGCAAGAGGCGAGGGGCGGCG
ACTGGTGAGTACGCCAAAAATTTTGACTAGCGGAGGCTAGAAGGAGAGAGATGGGTGCGAGAGCGTCAGT
ATTAAGCGGGGGAGAATTAGATCGCGATGGGAAAAAATTCGGTTAAGGCCAGGGGGAAAGAAAAAATATA
AATTAAAACATATAGTATGGGCAAGCAGGGAGCTAGAACGATTCGCAGTTAATCCTGGCCTGTTAGAAAC
ATCAGAAGGCTGTAGACAAATACTGGGACAGCTACAACCATCCCTTCAGACAGGATCAGAAGAACTTAGA
TCATTATATAATACAGTAGCAACCCTCTATTGTGTGCATCAAAGGATAGAGATAAAAGACACCAAGGAAG
CTTTAGACAAGATAGAGGAAGAGCAAAACAAAAGTAAGACCACCGCACAGCAAGCGGCCGCTGATCTTCA
GACCTGGAGGAGGAGATATGAGGGACAATTGGAGAAGTGAATTATATAAATATAAAGTAGTAAAAATTGA
ACCATTAGGAGTAGCACCCACCAAGGCAAAGAGAAGAGTGGTGCAGAGAGAAAAAAGAGCAGTGGGAATA
GGAGCTTTGTTCCTTGGGTTCTTGGGAGCAGCAGGAAGCACTATGGGCGCAGCGTCAATGACGCTGACGG
TACAGGCCAGACAATTATTGTCTGGTATAGTGCAGCAGCAGAACAATTTGCTGAGGGCTATTGAGGCGCA
ACAGCATCTGTTGCAACTCACAGTCTGGGGCATCAAGCAGCTCCAGGCAAGAATCCTGGCTGTGGAAAGA
TACCTAAAGGATCAACAGCTCCTGGGGATTTGGGGTTGCTCTGGAAAACTCATTTGCACCACTGCTGTGC
CTTGGAATGCTAGTTGGAGTAATAAATCTCTGGAACAGATTTGGAATCACACGACCTGGATGGAGTGGGA
CAGAGAAATTAACAATTACACAAGCTTAATACACTCCTTAATTGAAGAATCGCAAAACCAGCAAGAAAAG
AATGAACAAGAATTATTGGAATTAGATAAATGGGCAAGTTTGTGGAATTGGTTTAACATAACAAATTGGC
TGTGGTATATAAAATTATTCATAATGATAGTAGGAGGCTTGGTAGGTTTAAGAATAGTTTTTGCTGTACT
TTCTATAGTGAATAGAGTTAGGCAGGGATATTCACCATTATCGTTTCAGACCCACCTCCCAACCCCGAGG
GGACCCGACAGGCCCGAAGGAATAGAAGAAGAAGGTGGAGAGAGAGACAGAGACAGATCCATTCGATTAG
TGAACGGATCGGCACTGCGTGCGCCAATTCTGCAGACAAATGGCAGTATTCATCCACAATTTTAAAAGAA
AAGGGGGGATTGGGGGGTACAGTGCAGGGGAAAGAATAGTAGACATAATAGCAACAGACATACAAACTAA
AGAATTACAAAAACAAATTACAAAAATTCAAAATTTTCGGGTTTATTACAGGGACAGCAGAGATCCAGTT
TGGTTAATTAAAAAAATGAGCGGGCCTGGGCCATGTCCTATCTACACTTAGTAGAAATTGACGCTAGCCG
TCCTTTCCACAAGATATATAAAGCCAAGAAATCGAAATACTTTCAAGTTACGGTAAGCATATGATAGTCC
ATTTTAAAACATAATTTTAAAACTGCAAACTACCCAAGAAATTATTACTTTCTACGTCACGTATTTTGTA
CTAATATCTTTGTGTTTACAGTCAAATTAATTCTAATTATCTCTCTAACAGCCTTGTATCGTATATGCAA
ATATGAAGGAATCATGGGAAATAGGCCCTCTTCCTGCCCGACCTTATTGTCTCATGAGCGGATACATATT
TGAATGTATTTAGAAAAATAAACAAATAGGGGTTCCGCGCACATTTCCCCGAAAAGTGCCACCTGGTTTT
AGAGCTAGAAATAGCAAGTTAAAATAAGGCTAGTCCGTTTTTAGCGCGTGCGCCAATTCTGCAGACAAAT
GGCTCTAGATTCGAAGTCTTCAAGAATTGCTCGAGTTTACTCCCTATCAGTGATAGAGAACGTATGAAGA
GTTTACTCCCTATCAGTGATAGAGAACGTATGCAGACTTTACTCCCTATCAGTGATAGAGAACGTATAAG
GAGTTTACTCCCTATCAGTGATAGAGAACGTATGACCAGTTTACTCCCTATCAGTGATAGAGAACGTATC
TACAGTTTACTCCCTATCAGTGATAGAGAACGTATATCCAGTTTACTCCCTATCAGTGATAGAGAACGTA
TAAGCTTTAGGCGTGTACGGTGGGCGCCTATAAAAGCAGAGCTCGTTTAGTGAACCGTCAGATCGCCTGG
AGCAATTCCACAACACTTTTGTCTTATACCAACTTTCCGTACCACTTCCTACCCTCGTAAACCGCGGGCC
CGGGTTCCACCGGTGCCACCATGAGCAAGCTGGAGAAGTTTACAAACTGCTACTCCCTGTCTAAGACCCT
GAGGTTCAAGGCCATCCCTGTGGGCAAGACCCAGGAGAACATCGACAATAAGCGGCTGCTGGTGGAGGAC
GAGAAGAGAGCCGAGGATTATAAGGGCGTGAAGAAGCTGCTGGATCGCTACTATCTGTCTTTTATCAACG
ACGTGCTGCACAGCATCAAGCTGAAGAATCTGAACAATTACATCAGCCTGTTCCGGAAGAAAACCAGAAC
CGAGAAGGAGAATAAGGAGCTGGAGAACCTGGAGATCAATCTGCGGAAGGAGATCGCCAAGGCCTTCAAG
GGCAACGAGGGCTACAAGTCCCTGTTTAAGAAGGATATCATCGAGACAATCCTGCCAGAGTTCCTGGACG
ATAAGGACGAGATCGCCCTGGTGAACAGCTTCAATGGCTTTACCACAGCCTTCACCGGCTTCTTTGATAA
CAGAGAGAATATGTTTTCCGAGGAGGCCAAGAGCACATCCATCGCCTTCAGGTGTATCAACGAGAATCTG
ACCCGCTACATCTCTAATATGGACATCTTCGAGAAGGTGGACGCCATCTTTGATAAGCACGAGGTGCAGG
AGATCAAGGAGAAGATCCTGAACAGCGACTATGATGTGGAGGATTTCTTTGAGGGCGAGTTCTTTAACTT
TGTGCTGACACAGGAGGGCATCGACGTGTATAACGCCATCATCGGCGGCTTCGTGACCGAGAGCGGCGAG
AAGATCAAGGGCCTGAACGAGTACATCAACCTGTATAATCAGAAAACCAAGCAGAAGCTGCCTAAGTTTA
AGCCACTGTATAAGCAGGTGCTGAGCGATCGGGAGTCTCTGAGCTTCTACGGCGAGGGCTATACATCCGA
TGAGGAGGTGCTGGAGGTGTTTAGAAACACCCTGAACAAGAACAGCGAGATCTTCAGCTCCATCAAGAAG
CTGGAGAAGCTGTTCAAGAATTTTGACGAGTACTCTAGCGCCGGCATCTTTGTGAAGAACGGCCCCGCCA
TCAGCACAATCTCCAAGGATATCTTCGGCGAGTGGAACGTGATCCGGGACAAGTGGAATGCCGAGTATGA
CGATATCCACCTGAAGAAGAAGGCCGTGGTGACCGAGAAGTACGAGGACGATCGGAGAAAGTCCTTCAAG
AAGATCGGCTCCTTTTCTCTGGAGCAGCTGCAGGAGTACGCCGACGCCGATCTGTCTGTGGTGGAGAAGC
TGAAGGAGATCATCATCCAGAAGGTGGATGAGATCTACAAGGTGTATGGCTCCTCTGAGAAGCTGTTCGA
CGCCGATTTTGTGCTGGAGAAGAGCCTGAAGAAGAACGACGCCGTGGTGGCCATCATGAAGGACCTGCTG
GATTCTGTGAAGAGCTTCGAGAATTACATCAAGGCCTTCTTTGGCGAGGGCAAGGAGACAAACAGGGACG
AGTCCTTCTATGGCGATTTTGTGCTGGCCTACGACATCCTGCTGAAGGTGGACCACATCTACGATGCCAT
CCGCAATTATGTGACCCAGAAGCCCTACTCTAAGGATAAGTTCAAGCTGTATTTTCAGAACCCTCAGTTC
ATGGGCGGCTGGGACAAGGATAAGGAGACAGACTATCGGGCCACCATCCTGAGATACGGCTCCAAGTACT
ATCTGGCCATCATGGATAAGAAGTACGCCAAGTGCCTGCAGAAGATCGACAAGGACGATGTGAACGGCAA
TTACGAGAAGATCAACTATAAGCTGCTGCCCGGCCCTAATAAGATGCTGCCAAAGGTGTTCTTTTCTAAG
AAGTGGATGGCCTACTATAACCCCAGCGAGGACATCCAGAAGATCTACAAGAATGGCACATTCAAGAAGG
GCGATATGTTTAACCTGAATGACTGTCACAAGCTGATCGACTTCTTTAAGGATAGCATCTCCCGGTATCC
AAAGTGGTCCAATGCCTACGATTTCAACTTTTCTGAGACAGAGAAGTATAAGGACATCGCCGGCTTTTAC
AGAGAGGTGGAGGAGCAGGGCTATAAGGTGAGCTTCGAGTCTGCCAGCAAGAAGGAGGTGGATAAGCTGG
TGGAGGAGGGCAAGCTGTATATGTTCCAGATCTATAACAAGGACTTTTCCGATAAGTCTCACGGCACACC
CAATCTGCACACCATGTACTTCAAGCTGCTGTTTGACGAGAACAATCACGGACAGATCAGGCTGAGCGGA
GGAGCAGAGCTGTTCATGAGGCGCGCCTCCCTGAAGAAGGAGGAGCTGGTGGTGCACCCAGCCAACTCCC
CTATCGCCAACAAGAATCCAGATAATCCCAAGAAAACCACAACCCTGTCCTACGACGTGTATAAGGATAA
GAGGTTTTCTGAGGACCAGTACGAGCTGCACATCCCAATCGCCATCAATAAGTGCCCCAAGAACATCTTC
AAGATCAATACAGAGGTGCGCGTGCTGCTGAAGCACGACGATAACCCCTATGTGATCGGCATCGCGAGGG
GCGAGCGCAATCTGCTGTATATCGTGGTGGTGGACGGCAAGGGCAACATCGTGGAGCAGTATTCCCTGAA
CGAGATCATCAACAACTTCAACGGCATCAGGATCAAGACAGATTACCACTCTCTGCTGGACAAGAAGGAG
AAGGAGAGGTTCGAGGCCCGCCAGAACTGGACCTCCATCGAGAATATCAAGGAGCTGAAGGCCGGCTATA
TCTCTCAGGTGGTGCACAAGATCTGCGAGCTGGTGGAGAAGTACGATGCCGTGATCGCCCTGGAGGACCT
GAACTCTGGCTTTAAGAATAGCCGCGTGAAGGTGGAGAAGCAGGTGTATCAGAAGTTCGAGAAGATGCTG
ATCGATAAGCTGAACTACATGGTGGACAAGAAGTCTAATCCTTGTGCAACAGGCGGCGCCCTGAAGGGCT
ATCAGATCACCAATAAGTTCGAGAGCTTTAAGTCCATGTCTACCCAGAACGGCTTCATCTTTTACATCCC
TGCCTGGCTGACATCCAAGATCGATCCATCTACCGGCTTTGTGAACCTGCTGAAAACCAAGTATACCAGC
ATCGCCGATTCCAAGAAGTTCATCAGCTCCTTTGACAGGATCATGTACGTGCCCGAGGAGGATCTGTTCG
AGTTTGCCCTGGACTATAAGAACTTCTCTCGCACAGACGCCGATTACATCAAGAAGTGGAAGCTGTACTC
CTACGGCAACCGGATCAGAATCTTCCGGAATCCTAAGAAGAACAACGTGTTCGACTGGGAGGAGGTGTGC
CTGACCAGCGCCTATAAGGAGCTGTTCAACAAGTACGGCATCAATTATCAGCAGGGCGATATCAGAGCCC
TGCTGTGCGAGCAGTCCGACAAGGCCTTCTACTCTAGCTTTATGGCCCTGATGAGCCTGATGCTGCAGAT
GCGGAACAGCATCACAGGCCGCACCGACGTGGATTTTCTGATCAGCCCTGTGAAGAACTCCGACGGCATC
TTCTACGATAGCCGGAACTATGAGGCCCAGGAGAATGCCATCCTGCCAAAGAACGCCGACGCCAATGGCG
CCTATAACATCGCCAGAAAGGTGCTGTGGGCCATCGGCCAGTTCAAGAAGGCCGAGGACGAGAAGCTGGA
TAAGGTGAAGATCGCCATCTCTAACAAGGAGTGGCTGGAGTACGCCCAGACCAGCGTGAAGCACGAATTC
GGTGGCGGAGGCTCGCCAAAAAAGAAGAGAAAGGTAGGTCCAAAGAAAAAACGAAAAGTAGATGGTGGCG
GAGGATCCGAAGGTGATGCAGTCGAAGCCATTGTGGAGGAGTCCGAAACTTTTATTAAAGGAAAGGAGAG
AAAGACTTACCAGAGACGCCGGGAAGGGGGCCAGGAAGAAGATGCCTGCCACTTACCCCAGAACCAGACG
GATGGGGGTGAGGTGGTCCAGGATGTCAACAGCAGTGTACAGATGGTGATGATGGAACAGCTGGACCCCA
CCCTTCTTCAGATGAAGACTGAAGTAATGGAGGGCACAGTGGCTCCAGAAGCAGAGGCTGCTGTGGACGA
TACCCAGATTATAACTTTACAGGTTGTAAATATGGAGGAACAGCCCATAAACATAGGAGAACTTCAGCTT
GTTCAAGTACCTGTTCCTGTGACTGTACCTGTTGCTACCACTTCAGTAGAAGAACTTCAGGGGGCTTATG
AAAATGAAGTGTCTAAAGAGGGCCTTGCGGAAAGTGAACCCATGATATGCCACACCCTACCTTTGCCTGA
AGGGTTTCAGGTGGTTAAAGTGGGGGCCAATGGAGAGGTGGAGACACTAGAACAAGGGGAACTTCCACCC
CAGGAAGATCCTAGTTGGCAAAAAGACCCAGACTATCAGCCACCAGCCAAAAAAACAAAGAAAACCAAAA
AGAGCAAACTGCGTTATACAGAGGAGGGCAAAGATGTAGATGTGTCTGTCTACGATTTTGAGGAAGAACA
GCAGGAGGGTCTGCTATCAGAGGTTAATGCAGAGAAAGTGGTTGGTAATATGAAGCCTCCAAAGCCAACA
AAAATTAAAAAGAAAGGTGTAAAGAAGACATTCCAGTGTGAGCTTTGCAGTTACACGTGTCCACGGCGTT
CAAATTTGGATCGTCACATGAAAAGCCACACTGATGAGAGACCACACAAGTGCCATCTCTGTGGCAGGGC
ATTCAGAACAGTCACCCTCCTGAGGAATCACCTTAACACACACACAGGTACTCGTCCTCACAAGTGCCCA
GACTGCGACATGGCCTTTGTGACCAGTGGAGAATTGGTTCGGCATCGTCGTTACAAACACACCCACGAGA
AGCCATTCAAGTGTTCCATGTGCGATTACGCCAGTGTAGAAGTCAGCAAATTAAAACGTCACATTCGCTC
TCATACTGGAGAGCGTCCGTTTCAGTGCAGTTTGTGCAGTTATGCCAGCAGGGACACATACAAGCTGAAA
AGGCACATGAGAACCCATTCAGGGGAAAAGCCTTATGAATGTTATATTTGTCATGCTCGGTTTACCCAAA
GTGGTACCATGAAGATGCACATTTTACAGAAGCACACAGAAAATGTGGCCAAATTTCACTGTCCCCACTG
TGACACAGTCATAGCCCGAAAAAGTGATTTGGGTGTCCACTTGCGAAAGCAGCATTCCTATATTGAGCAA
GGCAAGAAATGCCGTTACTGTGATGCTGTGTTTCATGAGCGCTATGCCCTCATCCAGCATCAGAAGTCAC
ACAAGAATGAGAAGCGCTTTAAGTGTGACCAGTGTGATTACGCTTGTAGACAGGAGAGGCACATGATCAT
GCACAAGCGCACCCACACCGGGGAGAAGCCTTACGCCTGCAGCCACTGCGATAAGACCTTCCGCCAGAAG
CAGCTTCTCGACATGCACTTCAAGCGCTATCACGACCCCAACTTCGTCCCTGCGGCTTTTGTCTGTTCTA
AGTGTGGGAAAACATTTACACGTCGGAATACCATGGCAAGACATGCTGATAATTGTGCTGGCCCAGATGG
CGTAGAGGGGGAAAATGGAGGAGAAACGAAGAAGAGTAAACGTGGAAGAAAAAGAAAGATGCGCTCTAAG
AAAGAAGATTCCTCTGACAGTGAAAATGCTGAACCAGATCTGGACGACAATGAGGATGAGGAGGAGCCTG
CCGTAGAAATTGAACCTGAGCCAGAGCCTCAGCCTGTGACCCCAGCCCCACCACCCGCCAAGAAGCGGAG
AGGACGACCCCCTGGCAGAACCAACCAGCCCAAACAGAACCAGCCAACAGCTATCATTCAGGTTGAAGAC
CAGAATACAGGTGCAATTGAGAACATTATAGTTGAAGTAAAAAAAGAGCCAGATGCTGAGCCCGCAGAGG
GAGAGGAAGAGGAGGCCCAGCCAGCTGCCACAGATGCCCCCAACGGAGACCTCACGCCCGAGATGATCCT
CAGCATGATGGACCGGGTTAACGCATACCCCTACGACGTCCCCGACTACGCCGCCACGAACTTCTCTCTG
TTAAAGCAAGCAGGAGATGTTGAAGAAAACCCCGGGCCTATGAGCGAGCTGATTAAGGAGAACATGCACA
TGAAGCTGTACATGGAGGGCACCGTGGACAACCATCACTTCAAGTGCACATCCGAGGGCGAAGGCAAGCC
CTACGAGGGCACCCAGACCATGAGAATCAAGGTGGTCGAGGGCGGCCCTCTCCCCTTCGCCTTCGACATC
CTGGCTACTAGCTTCCTCTACGGCAGCAAGACCTTCATCAACCACACCCAGGGCATCCCCGACTTCTTCA
AGCAGTCCTTCCCTGAGGGCTTCACATGGGAGAGAGTCACCACATACGAAGACGGGGGCGTGCTGACCGC
TACCCAGGACACCAGCCTCCAGGACGGCTGCCTCATCTACAACGTCAAGATCAGAGGGGTGAACTTCACA
TCCAACGGCCCTGTGATGCAGAAGAAAACACTCGGCTGGGAGGCCTTCACCGAGACGCTGTACCCCGCTG
ACGGCGGCCTGGAAGGCAGAAACGACATGGCCCTGAAGCTCGTGGGCGGGAGCCATCTGATCGCAAACAT
CAAGACCACATATAGATCCAAGAAACCCGCTAAGAACCTCAAGATGCCTGGCGTCTACTATGTGGACTAC
AGACTGGAAAGAATCAAGGAGGCCAACAACGAGACCTACGTCGAGCAGCACGAGGTGGCAGTGGCCAGAT
ACTGCGACCTCCCTAGCAAACTGGGGCACAAGCTTAATTGAGATATCAAGCTTATCGATAATCAACCTCT
GGATTACAAAATTTGTGAAAGATTGACTGGTATTCTTAACTATGTTGCTCCTTTTACGCTATGTGGATAC
GCTGCTTTAATGCCTTTGTATCATGCTATTGCTTCCCGTATGGCTTTCATTTTCTCCTCCTTGTATAAAT
CCTGGTTGCTGTCTCTTTATGAGGAGTTGTGGCCCGTTGTCAGGCAACGTGGCGTGGTGTGCACTGTGTT
TGCTGACGCAACCCCCACTGGTTGGGGCATTGCCACCACCTGTCAGCTCCTTTCCGGGACTTTCGCTTTC
CCCCTCCCTATTGCCACGGCGGAACTCATCGCCGCCTGCCTTGCCCGCTGCTGGACAGGGGCTCGGCTGT
TGGGCACTGACAATTCCGTGGTGTTGTCGGGGAAATCATCGTCCTTTCCTTGGCTGCTCGCCTGTGTTGC
CACCTGGATTCTGCGCGGGACGTCCTTCTGCTACGTCCCTTCGGCCCTCAATCCAGCGGACCTTCCTTCC
CGCGGCCTGCTGCCGGCTCTGCGGCCTCTTCCGCGTCTTCGCCTTCGCCCTCAGACGAGTCGGATCTCCC
TTTGGGCCGCCTCCCCGCATCGATACCGTCGACCTCGAGACCTAGAAAAACATGGAGCAATCACAAGTAG
CAATACAGCAGCTACCAATGCTGATTGTGCCTGGCTAGAAGCACAAGAGGAGGAGGAGGTGGGTTTTCCA
GTCACACCTCAGGTACCTTTAAGACCAATGACTTACAAGGCAGCTGTAGATCTTAGCCACTTTTTAAAAG
AAAAGGGGGGACTGGAAGGGCTAATTCACTCCCAACGAAGACAAGATATCCTTGATCTGTGGATCTACCA
CACACAAGGCTACTTCCCTGATTGGCAGAACTACACACCAGGGCCAGGGATCAGATATCCACTGACCTTT
GGATGGTGCTACAAGCTAGTACCAGTTGAGCAAGAGAAGGTAGAAGAAGCCAATGAAGGAGAGAACACCC
GCTTGTTACACCCTGTGAGCCTGCATGGGATGGATGACCCGGAGAGAGAAGTATTAGAGTGGAGGTTTGA
CAGCCGCCTAGCATTTCATCACATGGCCCGAGAGCTGCATCCGGACTGTACTGGGTCTCTCTGGTTAGAC
CAGATCTGAGCCTGGGAGCTCTCTGGCTAACTAGGGAACCCACTGCTTAAGCCTCAATAAAGCTTGCCTT
GAGTGCTTCAAGTAGTGTGTGCCCGTCTGTTGTGTGACTCTGGTAACTAGAGATCCCTCAGACCCTTTTA
GTCAGTGTGGAAAATCTCTAGCAGGGCCCGTTTAAACCCGCTGATCAGCCTCGACTGTGCCTTCTAGTTG
CCAGCCATCTGTTGTTTGCCCCTCCCCCGTGCCTTCCTTGACCCTGGAAGGTGCCACTCCCACTGTCCTT
TCCTAATAAAATGAGGAAATTGCATCGCATTGTCTGAGTAGGTGTCATTCTATTCTGGGGGGTGGGGTGG
GGCAGGACAGCAAGGGGGAGGATTGGGAAGACAATAGCAGGCATGCTGGGGATGCGGTGGGCTCTATGGC
TTCTGAGGCGGAAAGAACCAGCTGGGGCTCTAGGGGGTATCCCC
[124 nt withheld, positions 11875-11998]
C
[91 nt withheld, positions 12000-12090]
A
[49 nt withheld, positions 12092-12140]
CCTTTGACGTTGGAGTCCACGTTCTTT
[37 nt withheld, positions 12168-12204]
ACCCTATCTCGGTCTATTCTTTTGATTTATAAGGGATTTTGCCGATTTCGGCCTATTGGTTAAAAAATGA
GCTGATTTAACAAAAATTTAACGCGAATTAATTCTGTGGAATGTGTGTCAGTTAGGGTGTGGAAAGTCCC
CAGGCTCCCCAGCAGGCAGAAGTATGCAAAGCATGCATCTCAATTAGTCAGCAACCATAGTCCCGCCCCT
AACTCCGCCCATCCCGCCCCTAACTCCGCCCAGTTCCGCCCATTCTCCGCCCCATGGCTGACTAATTTTT
TTTATTTATGCAGAGGCCGAGGCCGCCTCTGCCTCTGAGCTATTCCAGAAGTAGTGAGGAGGCTTTTTTG
GAGGCCTAGGCTTTTGCAAAAAGCTCCCGGGAGCTTGTATATCCATTTTCGGATCTGATCAGCACGTGTT
GACAATTAATCATCGGCATAGTATATCGGCATAGTATAATACGACAAGGTGAGGAACTAAACCATGGCCA
AGTTGACCAGTGCCGTTCCGGTGCTCACCGCGCGCGACGTCGCCGGAGCGGTCGAGTTCTGGACCGACCG
GCTCGGGTTCTCCCGGGACTTCGTGGAGGACGACTTCGCCGGTGTGGTCCGGGACGACGTGACCCTGTTC
ATCAGCGCGGTCCAGGACCAGGTGGTGCCGGACAACACCCTGGCCTGGGTGTGGGTGCGCGGCCTGGACG
AGCTGTACGCCGAGTGGTCGGAGGTCGTGTCCACGAACTTCCGGGACGCCTCCGGGCCGGCCATGACCGA
GATCGGCGAGCAGCCGTGGGGGCGGGAGTTCGCCCTGCGCGACCCGGCCGGCAACTGCGTGCACTTCGTG
GCCGAGGAGCAGGACTGACACGTGCTACGAGATTTCGATTCCACCGCCGCCTTCTATGAAAGGTTGGGCT
TCGGAATCGTTTTCCGGGACGCCGGCTGGATGATCCTCCAGCGCGGGGATCTCATGCTGGAGTTCTTCGC
CCACCCCAACTTGTTTATTGCAGCTTATAATGGTTACAAATAAAGCAATAGCATCACAAATTTCACAAAT
AAAGCATTTTTTTCACTGCATTCTAGTTGTGGTTTGTCCAAACTCATCAATGTATCTTATCATGTCTGTA
TACCGTCGACCTCTAGCTAGAGCTTGGCGTAATCATGGTCATAGCTGTTTCCTGTGTGAAATTGTTATCC
GCTCACAATTCCACACAACATACGAGCCGGAAGCATAAAGTGTAAAGCCTGGGGTGCCTAATGAGTGAGC
TAACTCACATTAATTGCGTTGCGCTCACTGCCCGCTTTCCAGTCGGGAAACCTGTCGTGCCAGCTGCATT
AATGAATCGGCCAACGCGCGGGGAGAGGCGGTTTGCGTATTGGGCGCTCTTCCGCTTCCTCGCTCACTGA
CTCGCTGCGCTCGGTCGTTCGGCTGCGGCGAGCGGTATCAGCTCACTCAAAGGCGGTAATACGGTTATCC
ACAGAATCAGGGGATAACGCAGGAAAGAACATGTGAGCAAAAGGCCAGCAAAAGGCCAGGAACCGTAAAA
AGGCCGCGTTGCTGGCGTTTTTCCATAGGCTCCGCCCCCCTGACGAGCATCACAAAAATCGACGCTCAAG
TCAGAGGTGGCGAAACCCGACAGGACTATAAAGATACCAGGCGTTTCCCCCTGGAAGCTCCCTCGTGCGC
TCTCCTGTTCCGACCCTGCCGCTTACCGGATACCTGTCCGCCTTTCTCCCTTCGGGAAGCGTGGCGCTTT
CTCATAGCTCACGCTGTAGGTATCTCAGTTCGGTGTAGGTCGTTCGCTCCAAGCTGGGCTGTGTGCACGA
ACCCCCCGTTCAGCCCGACCGCTGCGCCTTATCCGGTAACTATCGTCTTGAGTCCAACCCGGTAAGACAC
GACTTATCGCCACTGGCAGCAGCCACTGGTAACAGGATTAGCAGAGCGAGGTATGTAGGCGGTGCTACAG
AGTTCTTGAAGTGGTGGCCTAACTACGGCTACACTAGAAGAACAGTATTTGGTATCTGCGCTCTGCTGAA
GCCAGTTACCTTCGGAAAAAGAGTTGGTAGCTCTTGATCCGGCAAACAAACCACCGCTGGTAGCGGTGGT
TTTTTTGTTTGCAAGCAGCAGATTACGCGCAGAAAAAAAGGATCTCAAGAAGATCCTTTGATCTTTTCTA
CGGGGTCTGACGCTCAGTGGAACGAAAACTCACGTTAAGGGATTTTGGTCATGAGATTATCAAAAAGGAT
CTTCACCTAGATCCTTTTAAATTAAAAATGAAGTTTTAAATCAATCTAAAGTATATATGAGTAAACTTGG
TCTGACAGTTACCAATGCTTAATCAGTGAGGCACCTATCTCAGCGATCTGTCTATTTCGTTCATCCATAG
TTGCCTGACTCCCCGTCGTGTAGATAACTACGATACGGGAGGGCTTACCATCTGGCCCCAGTGCTGCAAT
GATACCGCGAGACCCACGCTCACCGGCTCCAGATTTATCAGCAATAAACCAGCCAGCCGGAAGGGCCGAG
CGCAGAAGTGGTCCTGCAACTTTATCCGCCTCCATCCAGTCTATTAATTGTTGCCGGGAAGCTAGAGTAA
GTAGTTCGCCAGTTAATAGTTTGCGCAACGTTGTTGCCATTGCTACAGGCATCGTGGTGTCACGCTCGTC
GTTTGGTATGGCTTCATTCAGCTCCGGTTCCCAACGATCAAGGCGAGTTACATGATCCCCCATGTTGTGC
AAAAAAGCGGTTAGCTCCTTCGGTCCTCCGATCGTTGTCAGAAGTAAGTTGGCCGCAGTGTTATCACTCA
TGGTTATGGCAGCACTGCATAATTCTCTTACTGTCATGCCATCCGTAAGATGCTTTTCTGTGACTGGTGA
GTACTCAACCAAGTCATTCTGAGAATAGTGTATGCGGCGACCGAGTTGCTCTTGCCCGGCGTCAATACGG
GATAATACCGCGCCACATAGCAGAACTTTAAAAGTGCTCATCATTGGAAAACGTTCTTCGGGGCGAAAAC
TCTCAAGGATCTTACCGCTGTTGAGATCCAGTTCGATGTAACCCACTCGTGCACCCAACTGATCTTCAGC
ATCTTTTACTTTCACCAGCGTTTCTGGGTGAGCAAAAACAGGAAGGCAAAATGCCGCAAAAAAGGGAATA
AGGGCGACACGGAAATGTTGAATACTCATACTCTTCCTTTTTCAATATTATTGAAGCATTTATCAGGGTT
ATTGTCTCATGAGCGGATACATATTTGAATGTATTTAGAAAAATAAACAAATAGGGGTTCCGCGCACATT
TCCCCGAAAAGTGCCACCTGAC
Features (pLannotate 1.2.2; 38 found; start..end, strand, type, name):
     31..83      -  misc_feature   bom (fragment): basis of mobility region from pBR322
    238..617     +  enhancer       CMV enhancer: human cytomegalovirus immediate early enhancer
    618..817     +  promoter       CMV promoter: human cytomegalovirus (CMV) immediate early promoter
    835..1015    +  LTR            5' LTR (truncated): truncated 5' long terminal repeat (LTR) from HIV-1
   1062..1187    +  misc_feature   HIV-1 Ψ: packaging signal of human immunodeficiency virus type 1
   1171..1534    +  CDS            HIV-1 gag (fragment): gag protein from human immunodeficiency virus 1; gag
   1680..1913    +  misc_feature   RRE: The Rev response element (RRE) of HIV-1 allows for Rev-dependent mRNA export from the nucleus to the cytoplasm.
   2290..2390    +  CDS            Rev (fragment): human immunodeficiency virus 1 (HIV-1) Rev protein; rev; enhances nuclear export of unspliced and incompletely spliced viral mRNAs
   2440..2557    +  misc_feature   cPPT/CTS: central polypurine tract and central termination sequence of HIV-1
   2660..2900    -  promoter       U6 promoter: RNA polymerase III promoter for human U6 snRNA
   2914..2979    -  promoter       AmpR promoter (fragment): bla
   3006..3049    +  misc_RNA       gRNA scaffold (fragment): guide RNA scaffold for the Streptococcus pyogenes CRISPR/Cas9 system
   3113..3491    +  promoter       TRE3G promoter: 3rd-generation Tet-responsive promoter that can be activated by binding of Tet-On® 3G
   3491..3514    +  misc_feature   MCS (fragment): multiple cloning site
   3521..7204    +  CDS            LbCpf1: CRISPR-associated protein from Lachnospiraceae bacterium ND2006 (Zetsche et al., 2015)
   7226..7246    +  CDS            SV40 NLS: nuclear localization signal of SV40 (simian virus 40) large T antigen
   7289..9466    +  CDS            CTCF: CTCF_HUMAN - Experimental evidence at protein level: Swiss-Prot protein existence level 1. Chromatin binding factor that binds to DNA sequence specific sites. Involved in transcriptional regulation by binding to chromatin insulators and preventing interaction between promoter and nearby enhancers and silencers. Acts as transcriptional repressor binding to promoters of vertebrate MYC gene and BAG1 gene. Also binds to the PLK and PIM1 promoters. Acts as a transcriptional activator of APP. Regulates APOA1/C3/A4/A5 gene cluster and controls MHC class II gene expression. Plays an essential role in
   9503..9555    +  CDS            P2A (fragment): 2A peptide from porcine teschovirus-1 polyprotein Eukaryotic ribosomes fail to insert a peptide bond between the Gly and Pro residues, yielding separate polypeptides.
   9560..10258   +  CDS            TagBFP: TagBFP is a basic (constitutively fluorescent) blue fluorescent protein published in 2008, derived from Entacmaea quadricolor. It is reported to be a very rapidly-maturing monomer with very low acid sensitivity.
  10262..10280   +  misc_feature   MCS (fragment): pBluescript multiple cloning site
  10280..10868   +  misc_feature   WPRE: woodchuck hepatitis virus posttranscriptional regulatory element
  10805..11386   +  CDS            nef (fragment): NEF_HV1H2 - Experimental evidence at protein level: Swiss-Prot protein existence level 1. Extracellular Nef protein targets CD4(+) T-lymphocytes for apoptosis by interacting with CXCR4 surface receptors. From Human immunodeficiency virus type 1 group M subtype B (isolate HXB2) (HIV-1).
  11393..11573   +  LTR            5' LTR (truncated): truncated 5' long terminal repeat (LTR) from HIV-1
  11605..11829   +  polyA_signal   bGH poly(A) signal: bovine growth hormone polyadenylation signal
  11833..11854   +  promoter       SV40 promoter (fragment): SV40 enhancer and early promoter
  11875..12303   +  rep_origin     f1 ori (sequence partly withheld): f1 bacteriophage origin of replication; arrow indicates direction of (+) strand synthesis
  12356..12566   +  promoter       SV40 promoter: SV40 early promoter
  12622..12669   +  promoter       EM7 promoter: synthetic bacterial promoter&nbsp
  12688..13062   +  CDS            BleoR: antibiotic-binding protein; Sh ble from Streptoalloteichus hindustanus; confers resistance to bleomycin, phleomycin, and Zeocin™
  13072..13197   +  CDS            ble (fragment): BLE_KLEPN - Experimental evidence at protein level: Swiss-Prot protein existence level 1. Binding protein with a strong affinity to the bleomycin family of antibiotics. Binds to CL990; an antimitotic-antibiotic compound. From Klebsiella pneumoniae.
  13192..13313   +  polyA_signal   SV40 poly(A) signal: SV40 polyadenylation signal
  13384..13406   -  protein_bind   lac operator (fragment): The lac repressor binds to the lac operator to inhibit transcription in E. coli. This inhibition can be relieved by adding lactose or isopropyl-β-D-thiogalactopyranoside (IPTG). lac repressor encoded by lacI
  13410..13440   -  promoter       lac promoter: promoter for the E. coli lac operon
  13455..13476   -  protein_bind   CAP binding site: CAP binding activates transcription in the presence of cAMP. E. coli catabolite activator protein
  13489..13581   -  CDS            lacI (fragment): lac repressor; lacI; The lac repressor binds to the lac operator to inhibit transcription in E. coli. This inhibition can be relieved by adding lactose or isopropyl-β-D-thiogalactopyranoside (IPTG).
  13764..14352   -  rep_origin     ori: high-copy-number ColE1/pMB1/pBR322/pUC origin of replication
  14523..15383   -  CDS            AmpR: β-lactamase; bla; confers resistance to ampicillin, carbenicillin, and related antibiotics
  15384..15488   -  promoter       AmpR promoter: bla
