[The description below was written by a language model from this plasmid's Addgene catalogue record and pLannotate feature annotations shown in this document.]
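Description:
FUW-crRNA-1-U6_TRE-dLbCpf1-NLS-hCTCF_WT-HA-P2A-tagBFP is an all-in-one, doxycycline-inducible lentiviral transfer plasmid built on the FUW backbone for mammalian expression. It is propagated in E. coli through a high-copy ColE1/pUC-type origin with ampicillin resistance, and it also carries an f1 origin. The viral portion has a CMV enhancer/promoter driving a truncated HIV-1 5' LTR, followed by the Ψ packaging signal, RRE and cPPT/CTS, with a WPRE and a 3' LTR downstream of the cargo. An SV40/EM7-driven bleomycin/Zeocin resistance cassette sits outside the LTRs, so, as the depositor notes, it is not packaged into virus. Transduced cells are instead identified by sorting for TagBFP fluorescence.

The cargo comprises two divergently oriented units. A human U6 Pol III promoter on the reverse strand expresses crRNA-1, a Cpf1 guide directed at the human MECP2 locus. On the forward strand, a TRE3G Tet-responsive promoter drives a human codon-optimised, catalytically inactive LbCpf1 (D832A) fused through an SV40 nuclear localization signal to wild-type human CTCF. The fusion carries a C-terminal HA tag and is followed by a P2A peptide and TagBFP, so the reporter is produced as a separate polypeptide from the same transcript. No Tet transactivator is annotated on the plasmid, so induction presumably depends on one supplied separately.

The dCpf1 moiety binds the crRNA-specified site without cutting DNA and tethers CTCF, a chromatin insulator-binding factor, there. The associated publication concerns multiplex epigenome editing of MECP2 in Rett syndrome neurons. The sequenced record (15,516 nt) is slightly shorter than the catalogued total size.
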