Addgene plasmid #194889: FUW-crRNA-1-U6_TRE-dLbCpf1-NLS-hCTCF_WT-HA-P2A-tagBFP
Purpose: Dox-inducible all-in-one lentiviral construct to express dCpf1-CTCF-WT and crRNA-1 targeting the human MECP2 locus.
Depositing lab: Shawn Liu. Depositing organization: Columbia University. Publication: Multiplex epigenome editing of MECP2 to rescue Rett syndrome neurons. Qian J, Guan X, Xie B, Xu C, Niu J, Tang X, Li CH, Colecraft HM, Jaenisch R, Liu XS. Sci Transl Med. 2023 Jan 18;15(679):eadd4666. doi: 10.1126/scitranslmed.add4666. Epub 2023 Jan 18. PubMed 36652535.
Backbone
  Vector backbone: Fuw
  Backbone size w/o insert (bp): 5946
  Total vector size (bp): 15588
  Modifications to backbone: Fuw-TRE-HA-P2A-tagBFP
  Vector type: Mammalian Expression, Lentiviral
  Selectable markers: tagBFP by FACS
Growth in bacteria
  Bacterial resistance: Ampicillin, 100 μg/mL
  Growth temperature: 30°C
  Growth strain: NEB Stable
  Copy number: High Copy
Gene/Insert 1
  Gene/Insert name: dLbCpf1-NLS-hCTCF_WT
  Species: Synthetic
  Insert size (bp): 5946
  Mutation: Human codon optimized catalytically inactive LbCpf1 (dLbCpf1) with mutation of D832A
  Promoter: TRE
  Tag / fusion protein: HA (C terminal on insert)
  Cloning method: Gibson Cloning
  Sequencing primers: 5′ cgtatgcagactttactccc; 3′ taaagcagcgtatcc
Gene/Insert 2
  Gene/Insert name: U6-crRNA1
  Species: Synthetic
  Insert size (bp): 316
  Promoter: U6
  Cloning method: Gibson Cloning
  Sequencing primers: 5′ cgggtttattacagggacag
Terms and licenses: Academic/Nonprofit Terms; Industry Terms: Not Available to Industry
Depositor comments: Zeo marker is outside the LTRs and will not be packaged into virus.
How to cite: FUW-crRNA-1-U6_TRE-dLbCpf1-NLS-hCTCF_WT-HA-P2A-tagBFP was a gift from Shawn Liu (Addgene plasmid # 194889 ; http://n2t.net/addgene:194889 ; RRID:Addgene_194889)
